Addgene plasmid #107245: pCDNA3.1(+)-CMV-bArrestin2-TEV
Purpose: Vector for preparation of stable cell lines expressing Barrestin2-TEV fusion protein in lieu of the HTLA cell line.
Depositing lab: Bryan Roth. Depositing organization: University of North Carolina at Chapel Hill. Publication: PRESTO-Tango as an open-source resource for interrogation of the druggable human GPCRome. Kroeze WK, Sassano MF, Huang XP, Lansu K, McCorvy JD, Giguere PM, Sciaky N, Roth BL. Nat Struct Mol Biol. 2015 May;22(5):362-9. doi: 10.1038/nsmb.3014. Epub 2015 Apr 20. PubMed 25895059.
Backbone
  Vector backbone: pCDNA3.1(+)
  Vector type: Mammalian Expression
  Selectable markers: Neomycin (select with G418)
Growth in bacteria
  Bacterial resistance: Ampicillin, 100 μg/mL
  Growth temperature: 37°C
  Growth strain: DH5alpha
  Copy number: High Copy
Gene/Insert
  Gene/Insert name: ARRB2 (alt name: Beta Arrestin 2)
  Species: Synthetic
  Insert size (bp): 1962
  Promoter: CMV
  Tag / fusion protein: TEV(NIA), tobacco etch virus NIA (C terminal on insert)
  Cloning method: Gibson Cloning
  Sequencing primers: 5′ CMV-F; 3′ BGH-R
Resource information
  A portion of this plasmid was derived from a plasmid made by: Custom synthesized
Terms and licenses: Academic/Nonprofit Terms; Industry Terms: Not Available to Industry
Depositor comments: These plasmids were generated as part of the Illuminating the Druggable Genome (IDG) program sponsored by the NIH Common Fund. The goal of this program is to identify, gather, and distribute information and resources for proteins that currently are not well-studied yet belong to commonly drug-targeted protein families: protein kinases, non-olfactory G-protein coupled receptors (GPCRs), and ion channels. The IDG program is designed to develop fundamental research tools for understudied proteins, elucidate their function, and disseminate the IDG-related resources and data to the greater scientific community.
How to cite: pCDNA3.1(+)-CMV-bArrestin2-TEV was a gift from Bryan Roth (Addgene plasmid # 107245 ; http://n2t.net/addgene:107245 ; RRID:Addgene_107245)
