[The description below was written by a language model from this plasmid's Addgene catalogue record and pLannotate feature annotations shown in this document.]
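Description:
pCDNA3.1(+)-CMV-bArrestin2-TEV is a 7.4 kb mammalian expression plasmid built on the pCDNA3.1(+) backbone. It is propagated in E. coli through a high-copy ColE1/pUC-type origin with ampicillin selection (AmpR under its own bla promoter), and it also carries an f1 origin. For selection in mammalian cells it contains a neomycin phosphotransferase gene driven by the SV40 enhancer/early promoter and terminated by the SV40 poly(A) signal, which allows G418 selection of stable integrants. The automated annotation also lists several short fragments (bom, a truncated HIV-1 LTR match, ble, lacI, and lac promoter/operator elements). These appear to be backbone remnants or partial sequence matches rather than functional parts of the design.

The payload is a custom-synthesized, Gibson-cloned open reading frame of about 2 kb. It encodes human β-arrestin 2 (ARRB2) fused at its C terminus to the tobacco etch virus NIa protease (TEV protease). Expression is driven by the CMV immediate-early enhancer and promoter and terminated by the bovine growth hormone poly(A) signal, and a T7 promoter lies just upstream of the insert.

In Tango-type GPCR assays such as PRESTO-Tango, an activated receptor recruits the arrestin-protease fusion. This brings TEV protease to a cleavage site engineered into the receptor construct, releasing a tethered transcription factor that switches on a reporter gene. According to the record, this plasmid is intended for generating stable cell lines that express the β-arrestin2-TEV fusion as an alternative to the HTLA cell line. It was produced as part of a programme that develops tools for understudied druggable proteins, including GPCRs.
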