Features (pLannotate 1.2.2; 21 found; start..end, strand, type, name):
     30..82      -  misc_feature   bom (fragment): basis of mobility region from pBR322
    237..616     +  enhancer       CMV enhancer: human cytomegalovirus immediate early enhancer
    617..820     +  promoter       CMV promoter: human cytomegalovirus (CMV) immediate early promoter
    816..849     +  LTR            5' LTR (truncated) (fragment): truncated 5' long terminal repeat (LTR) from HIV-1
    865..883     +  promoter       T7 promoter: promoter for bacteriophage T7 RNA polymerase
    940..2166    +  CDS            ARRB2: ARRB2_HUMAN - Also known as ARB2, ARR2. Experimental evidence at protein level: Swiss-Prot protein existence level 1. Functions in regulating agonist-mediated G-protein coupled receptor (GPCR) signaling by mediating both receptor desensitization and resensitization processes. During homologous desensitization, beta- arrestins bind to the GPRK-phosphorylated receptor and sterically preclude its coupling to the cognate G-protein; the binding appears to require additional receptor determinants exposed only in the active receptor conformation. The beta-arrestins target many receptors for internali
   2173..2898    +  CDS            POLG_TEV (fragment): Experimental evidence at protein level: Swiss-Prot protein existence level 1. [Nuclear inclusion protein A]: has RNA-binding and proteolytic activities. From Tobacco etch virus (TEV).
   2978..3202    +  polyA_signal   bGH poly(A) signal: bovine growth hormone polyadenylation signal
   3206..3227    +  promoter       SV40 promoter (fragment): SV40 enhancer and early promoter
   3248..3676    +  rep_origin     f1 ori (sequence partly withheld): f1 bacteriophage origin of replication; arrow indicates direction of (+) strand synthesis
   3690..4019    +  promoter       SV40 promoter: SV40 enhancer and early promoter
   4086..4877    +  CDS            neo: KKA2_KLEPN - Also known as kan, nptII. Experimental evidence at protein level: Swiss-Prot protein existence level 1. Resistance to kanamycin, neomycin, paromomycin, ribostamycin, butirosin and gentamicin B. From Klebsiella pneumoniae.
   4901..5059    +  CDS            ble (fragment): BLE_KLEPN - Experimental evidence at protein level: Swiss-Prot protein existence level 1. Binding protein with a strong affinity to the bleomycin family of antibiotics. Binds to CL990; an antimitotic-antibiotic compound. From Klebsiella pneumoniae.
   5054..5175    +  polyA_signal   SV40 poly(A) signal: SV40 polyadenylation signal
   5248..5264    -  protein_bind   lac operator: The lac repressor binds to the lac operator to inhibit transcription in E. coli. This inhibition can be relieved by adding lactose or isopropyl-β-D-thiogalactopyranoside (IPTG). lac repressor encoded by lacI
   5272..5302    -  promoter       lac promoter: promoter for the E. coli lac operon
   5317..5338    -  protein_bind   CAP binding site: CAP binding activates transcription in the presence of cAMP. E. coli catabolite activator protein
   5351..5443    -  CDS            lacI (fragment): lac repressor; lacI; The lac repressor binds to the lac operator to inhibit transcription in E. coli. This inhibition can be relieved by adding lactose or isopropyl-β-D-thiogalactopyranoside (IPTG).
   5626..6214    -  rep_origin     ori: high-copy-number ColE1/pMB1/pBR322/pUC origin of replication
   6385..7245    -  CDS            AmpR: β-lactamase; bla; confers resistance to ampicillin, carbenicillin, and related antibiotics
   7246..7350    -  promoter       AmpR promoter: bla
>Addgene plasmid #107245 | pCDNA3.1(+)-CMV-bArrestin2-TEV | addgene full sequence | sequence record 322368 | Addgene NGS Result
TCGACGGATCGGGAGATCTCCCGATCCCCTATGGTGCACTCTCAGTACAATCTGCTCTGATGCCGCATAG
TTAAGCCAGTATCTGCTCCCTGCTTGTGTGTTGGAGGTCGCTGAGTAGTGCGCGAGCAAAATTTAAGCTA
CAACAAGGCAAGGCTTGACCGACAATTGCATGAAGAATCTGCTTAGGGTTAGGCGTTTTGCGCTGCTTCG
CGATGTACGGGCCAGATATACGCGTTGACATTGATTATTGACTAGTTATTAATAGTAATCAATTACGGGG
TCATTAGTTCATAGCCCATATATGGAGTTCCGCGTTACATAACTTACGGTAAATGGCCCGCCTGGCTGAC
CGCCCAACGACCCCCGCCCATTGACGTCAATAATGACGTATGTTCCCATAGTAACGCCAATAGGGACTTT
CCATTGACGTCAATGGGTGGAGTATTTACGGTAAACTGCCCACTTGGCAGTACATCAAGTGTATCATATG
CCAAGTACGCCCCCTATTGACGTCAATGACGGTAAATGGCCCGCCTGGCATTATGCCCAGTACATGACCT
TATGGGACTTTCCTACTTGGCAGTACATCTACGTATTAGTCATCGCTATTACCATGGTGATGCGGTTTTG
GCAGTACATCAATGGGCGTGGATAGCGGTTTGACTCACGGGGATTTCCAAGTCTCCACCCCATTGACGTC
AATGGGAGTTTGTTTTGGCACCAAAATCAACGGGACTTTCCAAAATGTCGTAACAACTCCGCCCCATTGA
CGCAAATGGGCGGTAGGCGTGTACGGTGGGAGGTCTATATAAGCAGAGCTCTCTGGCTAACTAGAGAACC
CACTGCTTACTGGCTTATCGAAATTAATACGACTCACTATAGGGAGACCCAAGCTGGCTAGCGTTTAAAC
TTAAGCTTGGTACCGAGCTCGGATCCACCATGGGGGAGAAACCCGGGACCAGGGTCTTCAAGAAGTCGAG
CCCTAACTGCAAGCTCACCGTGTACTTGGGCAAGCGGGACTTCGTAGATCACCTGGACAAAGTGGACCCT
GTAGATGGCGTGGTGCTTGTGGACCCTGACTACCTGAAGGACCGCAAAGTGTTTGTGACCCTCACCTGCG
CCTTCCGCTATGGCCGTGAAGACCTGGATGTGCTGGGCTTGTCCTTCCGCAAAGACCTGTTCATCGCCAC
CTACCAGGCCTTCCCCCCGGTGCCCAACCCACCCCGGCCCCCCACCCGCCTGCAGGACCGGCTGCTGAGG
AAGCTGGGCCAGCATGCCCACCCCTTCTTCTTCACCATACCCCAGAATCTTCCATGCTCCGTCACACTGC
AGCCAGGCCCAGAGGATACAGGAAAGGCCTGCGGCGTAGACTTTGAGATTCGAGCCTTCTGTGCTAAATC
ACTAGAAGAGAAAAGCCACAAAAGGAACTCTGTGCGGCTGGTGATCCGAAAGGTGCAGTTCGCCCCGGAG
AAACCCGGCCCCCAGCCTTCAGCCGAAACCACACGCCACTTCCTCATGTCTGACCGGTCCCTGCACCTCG
AGGCTTCCCTGGACAAGGAGCTGTACTACCATGGGGAGCCCCTCAATGTAAATGTCCACGTCACCAACAA
CTCCACCAAGACCGTCAAGAAGATCAAAGTCTCTGTGAGACAGTACGCCGACATCTGCCTCTTCAGCACC
GCCCAGTACAAGTGTCCTGTGGCTCAACTCGAACAAGATGACCAGGTATCTCCCAGCTCCACATTCTGTA
AGGTGTACACCATAACCCCACTGCTCAGCGACAACCGGGAGAAGCGGGGTCTCGCCCTGGATGGGAAACT
CAAGCACGAGGACACCAACCTGGCTTCCAGCACCATCGTGAAGGAGGGTGCCAACAAGGAGGTGCTGGGA
ATCCTGGTGTCCTACAGGGTCAAGGTGAAGCTGGTGGTGTCTCGAGGCGGGGATGTCTCTGTGGAGCTGC
CTTTTGTTCTTATGCACCCCAAGCCCCACGACCACATCCCCCTCCCCAGACCCCAGTCAGCCGCTCCGGA
GACAGATGTCCCTGTGGACACCAACCTCATTGAATTTGATACCAACTATGCCACAGATGATGACATTGTG
TTTGAGGACTTTGCCCGGCTTCGGCTGAAGGGGATGAAGGATGACGACTATGATGATCAACTCTGCGGAT
CCGGTGAGAGTCTCTTCAAAGGGCCGCGCGATTATAACCCCATCTCATCCACAATTTGTCACCTCACAAA
TGAGTCCGATGGACATACAACAAGCCTTTACGGCATTGGCTTCGGTCCATTCATCATCACCAACAAGCAT
CTTTTCAGACGCAATAACGGCACCTTGCTGGTGCAGTCCCTCCACGGCGTCTTTAAAGTCAAGAACACCA
CGACCCTTCAGCAACACCTGATCGACGGAAGGGATATGATTATCATTAGAATGCCCAAAGATTTCCCGCC
ATTTCCTCAGAAACTCAAGTTTAGAGAGCCACAGAGGGAAGAAAGGATCTGCTTGGTGACAACAAATTTT
CAAACTAAGTCTATGTCATCCATGGTATCAGATACCAGCTGTACGTTTCCTAGTTCAGACGGAATATTCT
GGAAGCATTGGATACAGACAAAGGACGGCCAATGCGGTAGTCCACTGGTGTCTACTCGGGATGGTTTCAT
CGTCGGCATTCATAGCGCCAGCAACTTCACCAATACTAATAACTACTTCACCAGCGTGCCCAAGAATTTC
ATGGAGCTTCTGACAAACCAGGAAGCCCAGCAGTGGGTTTCTGGATGGCGCTTGAACGCTGACTCCGTTC
TGTGGGGAGGCCATAAAGTGTTTATGAGTAAACCTGAAGAACCCTTTCAGCCGGTGAAAGAGGCCACTCA
GCTTATGAATGAGCTGGTTTATAGCCAGTAGGAATTCTGCAGATATCCAGCACAGTGGCGGCCGCTCGAG
TCTAGAGGGCCCGTTTAAACCCGCTGATCAGCCTCGACTGTGCCTTCTAGTTGCCAGCCATCTGTTGTTT
GCCCCTCCCCCGTGCCTTCCTTGACCCTGGAAGGTGCCACTCCCACTGTCCTTTCCTAATAAAATGAGGA
AATTGCATCGCATTGTCTGAGTAGGTGTCATTCTATTCTGGGGGGTGGGGTGGGGCAGGACAGCAAGGGG
GAGGATTGGGAAGACAATAGCAGGCATGCTGGGGATGCGGTGGGCTCTATGGCTTCTGAGGCGGAAAGAA
CCAGCTGGGGCTCTAGGGGGTATCCCC
[124 nt withheld, positions 3248-3371]
C
[91 nt withheld, positions 3373-3463]
A
[49 nt withheld, positions 3465-3513]
CCTTTGACGTTGGAGTCCACGTTCTTT
[37 nt withheld, positions 3541-3577]
ACCCTATCTCGGTCTATTCTTTTGATTTATAAGGGATTTTGCCGATTTCGGCCTATTGGTTAAAAAATGA
GCTGATTTAACAAAAATTTAACGCGAATTAATTCTGTGGAATGTGTGTCAGTTAGGGTGTGGAAAGTCCC
CAGGCTCCCCAGCAGGCAGAAGTATGCAAAGCATGCATCTCAATTAGTCAGCAACCAGGTGTGGAAAGTC
CCCAGGCTCCCCAGCAGGCAGAAGTATGCAAAGCATGCATCTCAATTAGTCAGCAACCATAGTCCCGCCC
CTAACTCCGCCCATCCCGCCCCTAACTCCGCCCAGTTCCGCCCATTCTCCGCCCCATGGCTGACTAATTT
TTTTTATTTATGCAGAGGCCGAGGCCGCCTCTGCCTCTGAGCTATTCCAGAAGTAGTGAGGAGGCTTTTT
TGGAGGCCTAGGCTTTTGCAAAAAGCTCCCGGGAGCTTGTATATCCATTTTCGGATCTGATCAAGAGACA
GGATGAGGATCGTTTCGCATGATTGAACAAGATGGATTGCACGCAGGTTCTCCGGCCGCTTGGGTGGAGA
GGCTATTCGGCTATGACTGGGCACAACAGACAATCGGCTGCTCTGATGCCGCCGTGTTCCGGCTGTCAGC
GCAGGGGCGCCCGGTTCTTTTTGTCAAGACCGACCTGTCCGGTGCCCTGAATGAACTGCAGGACGAGGCA
GCGCGGCTATCGTGGCTGGCCACGACGGGCGTTCCTTGCGCAGCTGTGCTCGACGTTGTCACTGAAGCGG
GAAGGGACTGGCTGCTATTGGGCGAAGTGCCGGGGCAGGATCTCCTGTCATCTCACCTTGCTCCTGCCGA
GAAAGTATCCATCATGGCTGATGCAATGCGGCGGCTGCATACGCTTGATCCGGCTACCTGCCCATTCGAC
CACCAAGCGAAACATCGCATCGAGCGAGCACGTACTCGGATGGAAGCCGGTCTTGTCGATCAGGATGATC
TGGACGAAGAGCATCAGGGGCTCGCGCCAGCCGAACTGTTCGCCAGGCTCAAGGCGCGCATGCCCGACGG
CGAGGATCTCGTCGTGACCCATGGCGATGCCTGCTTGCCGAATATCATGGTGGAAAATGGCCGCTTTTCT
GGATTCATCGACTGTGGCCGGCTGGGTGTGGCGGACCGCTATCAGGACATAGCGTTGGCTACCCGTGATA
TTGCTGAAGAGCTTGGCGGCGAATGGGCTGACCGCTTCCTCGTGCTTTACGGTATCGCCGCTCCCGATTC
GCAGCGCATCGCCTTCTATCGCCTTCTTGACGAGTTCTTCTGAGCGGGACTCTGGGGTTCGAAATGACCG
ACCAAGCGACGCCCAACCTGCCATCACGAGATTTCGATTCCACCGCCGCCTTCTATGAAAGGTTGGGCTT
CGGAATCGTTTTCCGGGACGCCGGCTGGATGATCCTCCAGCGCGGGGATCTCATGCTGGAGTTCTTCGCC
CACCCCAACTTGTTTATTGCAGCTTATAATGGTTACAAATAAAGCAATAGCATCACAAATTTCACAAATA
AAGCATTTTTTTCACTGCATTCTAGTTGTGGTTTGTCCAAACTCATCAATGTATCTTATCATGTCTGTAT
ACCGTCGACCTCTAGCTAGAGCTTGGCGTAATCATGGTCATAGCTGTTTCCTGTGTGAAATTGTTATCCG
CTCACAATTCCACACAACATACGAGCCGGAAGCATAAAGTGTAAAGCCTGGGGTGCCTAATGAGTGAGCT
AACTCACATTAATTGCGTTGCGCTCACTGCCCGCTTTCCAGTCGGGAAACCTGTCGTGCCAGCTGCATTA
ATGAATCGGCCAACGCGCGGGGAGAGGCGGTTTGCGTATTGGGCGCTCTTCCGCTTCCTCGCTCACTGAC
TCGCTGCGCTCGGTCGTTCGGCTGCGGCGAGCGGTATCAGCTCACTCAAAGGCGGTAATACGGTTATCCA
CAGAATCAGGGGATAACGCAGGAAAGAACATGTGAGCAAAAGGCCAGCAAAAGGCCAGGAACCGTAAAAA
GGCCGCGTTGCTGGCGTTTTTCCATAGGCTCCGCCCCCCTGACGAGCATCACAAAAATCGACGCTCAAGT
CAGAGGTGGCGAAACCCGACAGGACTATAAAGATACCAGGCGTTTCCCCCTGGAAGCTCCCTCGTGCGCT
CTCCTGTTCCGACCCTGCCGCTTACCGGATACCTGTCCGCCTTTCTCCCTTCGGGAAGCGTGGCGCTTTC
TCATAGCTCACGCTGTAGGTATCTCAGTTCGGTGTAGGTCGTTCGCTCCAAGCTGGGCTGTGTGCACGAA
CCCCCCGTTCAGCCCGACCGCTGCGCCTTATCCGGTAACTATCGTCTTGAGTCCAACCCGGTAAGACACG
ACTTATCGCCACTGGCAGCAGCCACTGGTAACAGGATTAGCAGAGCGAGGTATGTAGGCGGTGCTACAGA
GTTCTTGAAGTGGTGGCCTAACTACGGCTACACTAGAAGAACAGTATTTGGTATCTGCGCTCTGCTGAAG
CCAGTTACCTTCGGAAAAAGAGTTGGTAGCTCTTGATCCGGCAAACAAACCACCGCTGGTAGCGGTGGTT
TTTTTGTTTGCAAGCAGCAGATTACGCGCAGAAAAAAAGGATCTCAAGAAGATCCTTTGATCTTTTCTAC
GGGGTCTGACGCTCAGTGGAACGAAAACTCACGTTAAGGGATTTTGGTCATGAGATTATCAAAAAGGATC
TTCACCTAGATCCTTTTAAATTAAAAATGAAGTTTTAAATCAATCTAAAGTATATATGAGTAAACTTGGT
CTGACAGTTACCAATGCTTAATCAGTGAGGCACCTATCTCAGCGATCTGTCTATTTCGTTCATCCATAGT
TGCCTGACTCCCCGTCGTGTAGATAACTACGATACGGGAGGGCTTACCATCTGGCCCCAGTGCTGCAATG
ATACCGCGAGACCCACGCTCACCGGCTCCAGATTTATCAGCAATAAACCAGCCAGCCGGAAGGGCCGAGC
GCAGAAGTGGTCCTGCAACTTTATCCGCCTCCATCCAGTCTATTAATTGTTGCCGGGAAGCTAGAGTAAG
TAGTTCGCCAGTTAATAGTTTGCGCAACGTTGTTGCCATTGCTACAGGCATCGTGGTGTCACGCTCGTCG
TTTGGTATGGCTTCATTCAGCTCCGGTTCCCAACGATCAAGGCGAGTTACATGATCCCCCATGTTGTGCA
AAAAAGCGGTTAGCTCCTTCGGTCCTCCGATCGTTGTCAGAAGTAAGTTGGCCGCAGTGTTATCACTCAT
GGTTATGGCAGCACTGCATAATTCTCTTACTGTCATGCCATCCGTAAGATGCTTTTCTGTGACTGGTGAG
TACTCAACCAAGTCATTCTGAGAATAGTGTATGCGGCGACCGAGTTGCTCTTGCCCGGCGTCAATACGGG
ATAATACCGCGCCACATAGCAGAACTTTAAAAGTGCTCATCATTGGAAAACGTTCTTCGGGGCGAAAACT
CTCAAGGATCTTACCGCTGTTGAGATCCAGTTCGATGTAACCCACTCGTGCACCCAACTGATCTTCAGCA
TCTTTTACTTTCACCAGCGTTTCTGGGTGAGCAAAAACAGGAAGGCAAAATGCCGCAAAAAAGGGAATAA
GGGCGACACGGAAATGTTGAATACTCATACTCTTCCTTTTTCAATATTATTGAAGCATTTATCAGGGTTA
TTGTCTCATGAGCGGATACATATTTGAATGTATTTAGAAAAATAAACAAATAGGGGTTCCGCGCACATTT
CCCCGAAAAGTGCCACCTGACG
